Addgene plasmid #141857: TFORF1638
Purpose: Lentiviral vector for overexpressing transcription factor ORFs with unique 24-bp barcodes. Barcodes facilitate identification of transcription factors in pooled screens.
Depositing lab: Feng Zhang. Depositing organization: Broad Institute. Publication: A transcription factor atlas of directed differentiation. Joung J, Ma S, Tay T, Geiger-Schuller KR, Kirchgatterer PC, Verdine VK, Guo B, Arias-Garcia MA, Allen WE, Singh A, Kuksenko O, Abudayyeh OO, Gootenberg JS, Fu Z, Macrae RK, Buenrostro JD, Regev A, Zhang F. Cell. 2023 Jan 5;186(1):209-229.e26. doi: 10.1016/j.cell.2022.11.026. PubMed 36608654.
Backbone
  Vector backbone: pLX_TRC317
  Backbone manufacturer: Broad Institute Genetic Perturbation Platform
  Backbone size w/o insert (bp): 8264
  Vector type: Mammalian Expression, Lentiviral
  Selectable markers: Puromycin
Growth in bacteria
  Bacterial resistance: Ampicillin, 100 μg/mL
  Growth temperature: 37°C
  Growth strain: NEB Stable
  Copy number: High Copy
Gene/Insert
  Gene/Insert name: BNIP3
  Species: H. sapiens (human)
  Insert size (bp): 881
  Entrez Gene: BNIP3 (a.k.a. HABON, NIP3)
  Promoter: EF1a
  Cloning method: Unknown
  Sequencing primers: 5′ GGGTGGAGACTGAAGTTAGGCCAG; 3′ CACATAGCGTAAAAGGAGCAACATAG
Terms and licenses: Academic/Nonprofit Terms; Industry Terms: Not Available to Industry
Depositor comments: NM_004052,ENST00000368636 . The transcription factor ORF portion of this plasmid was synthesized by Genewiz. Please test multiple small colonies in case of plasmid recombination. To make this collection available in a timely manner, a portion of this collection was not fully sequenced by Addgene. If an Addgene verified full plasmid sequence is not available, please contact us prior to placing an order to request the full sequence.
How to cite: TFORF1638 was a gift from Feng Zhang (Addgene plasmid # 141857 ; http://n2t.net/addgene:141857 ; RRID:Addgene_141857)
