[The description below was written by a language model from this plasmid's Addgene catalogue record and pLannotate feature annotations shown in this document.]
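Description:
TFORF1638 is a third-generation-style, self-inactivating lentiviral expression plasmid built on the pLX_TRC317 backbone and carrying the human BNIP3 open reading frame, one member of a barcoded library for overexpressing transcription factor ORFs. In bacteria it is maintained through a high-copy ColE1/pUC origin and selected with ampicillin via the bla gene. An f1 origin and remnants of a lac/T3/T7 cloning region are also present. The depositor notes that the plasmid can recombine, as is common for LTR-containing vectors.

The viral portion begins with an RSV promoter fused to a truncated HIV-1 5' LTR, which drives Tat-independent production of genomic RNA in packaging cells. This is followed by the Ψ packaging signal with a gag fragment, and by the Rev response element for nuclear export of the unspliced genome. An SV40 early promoter/origin drives puromycin N-acetyltransferase, allowing selection of transduced mammalian cells. A cPPT/CTS element aids nuclear import of the reverse-transcribed genome. Downstream, the strong constitutive EF-1α promoter expresses BNIP3, and the WPRE enhances transcript stability and expression. The cassette ends in a ΔU3 3' LTR, which inactivates LTR promoter activity after integration, with an SV40 poly(A) signal beyond it.

According to the record, each library construct carries a unique 24-bp barcode. The feature table does not annotate it, although a short U6-like fragment between the ORF and the WPRE may mark that region. The barcode lets the ORF be identified by sequencing in pooled overexpression screens, such as those for directed cell differentiation. BNIP3 itself is annotated as a pro-apoptotic, mitochondria-associated protein.
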