Features (pLannotate 1.2.2; 31 found; start..end, strand, type, name):
      5..231     +  promoter       RSV promoter: Rous sarcoma virus enhancer/promoter
    232..412     +  LTR            5' LTR (truncated): truncated 5' long terminal repeat (LTR) from HIV-1
    459..584     +  misc_feature   HIV-1 Ψ: packaging signal of human immunodeficiency virus type 1
    568..931     +  CDS            HIV-1 gag (fragment): gag protein from human immunodeficiency virus 1; gag
   1077..1310    +  misc_feature   RRE: The Rev response element (RRE) of HIV-1 allows for Rev-dependent mRNA export from the nucleus to the cytoplasm.
   1687..1713    +  CDS            Rev (fragment): human immunodeficiency virus 1 (HIV-1) Rev protein; rev; enhances nuclear export of unspliced and incompletely spliced viral mRNAs
   1720..1743    +  promoter       SV40 promoter (fragment): SV40 early promoter
   1744..1815    +  promoter       SV40 promoter (fragment): SV40 enhancer and early promoter
   1839..1974    +  rep_origin     SV40 ori: SV40 origin of replication
   2020..2616    +  CDS            PuroR (fragment): puromycin N-acetyltransferase; pac from Streptomyces; confers resistance to puromycin
   2665..2782    +  misc_feature   cPPT/CTS: central polypurine tract and central termination sequence of HIV-1
   2847..2913    +  CDS            small t antigen (fragment): SV40 (simian virus 40) small t antigen
   2920..4098    +  promoter       EF-1α promoter: strong constitutive promoter for human elongation factor EF-1α
   4115..4891    +  CDS            BNIP3: BNIP3_HUMAN - Also known as NIP3. Experimental evidence at protein level: Swiss-Prot protein existence level 1. Apoptosis-inducing protein that can overcome BCL2 suppression. May play a role in repartitioning calcium between the two major intracellular calcium stores in association with BCL2. Involved in mitochondrial quality control via its interaction with SPATA18/MIEAP: in response to mitochondrial damage, participates in mitochondrial protein catabolic process (also named MALM) leading to the degradation of damaged proteins inside mitochondria. The physical interaction of SPATA18/MIEAP, BN
   4907..4960    +  promoter       U6 promoter (fragment): RNA polymerase III promoter for human U6 snRNA
   5002..5590    +  misc_feature   WPRE: woodchuck hepatitis virus posttranscriptional regulatory element
   5641..5660    +  misc_feature   cPPT/CTS (fragment): central polypurine tract and central termination sequence of HIV-1
   5662..5895    +  LTR            3' LTR (ΔU3): self-inactivating 3' long terminal repeat (LTR) from HIV-1
   5973..6094    +  polyA_signal   SV40 poly(A) signal: SV40 polyadenylation signal
   6134..6269    +  rep_origin     SV40 ori: SV40 origin of replication
   6290..6308    -  promoter       T7 promoter: promoter for bacteriophage T7 RNA polymerase
   6316..6471    +  CDS            lacZα (fragment): LacZα fragment of β-galactosidase; lacZ fragment
   6476..6904    +  rep_origin     f1 ori (sequence partly withheld): f1 bacteriophage origin of replication; arrow indicates direction of (+) strand synthesis
   6957..7061    +  promoter       AmpR promoter: bla
   7062..7922    +  CDS            AmpR: β-lactamase; bla; confers resistance to ampicillin, carbenicillin, and related antibiotics
   8093..8681    +  rep_origin     ori: high-copy-number ColE1/pMB1/pBR322/pUC origin of replication
   8864..8956    +  CDS            lacI (fragment): lac repressor; lacI; The lac repressor binds to the lac operator to inhibit transcription in E. coli. This inhibition can be relieved by adding lactose or isopropyl-β-D-thiogalactopyranoside (IPTG).
   8969..8990    +  protein_bind   CAP binding site: CAP binding activates transcription in the presence of cAMP. E. coli catabolite activator protein
   9005..9035    +  promoter       lac promoter: promoter for the E. coli lac operon
   9043..9059    +  protein_bind   lac operator: The lac repressor binds to the lac operator to inhibit transcription in E. coli. This inhibition can be relieved by adding lactose or isopropyl-β-D-thiogalactopyranoside (IPTG). lac repressor encoded by lacI
   9104..9122    +  promoter       T3 promoter: promoter for bacteriophage T3 RNA polymerase
>Addgene plasmid #141857 | TFORF1638 | addgene full sequence | sequence record 415663 | Addgene NGS Result
TTAATGTAGTCTTATGCAATACTCTTGTAGTCTTGCAACATGGTAACGATGAGTTAGCAACATGCCTTAC
AAGGAGAGAAAAAGCACCGTGCATGCCGATTGGTGGAAGTAAGGTGGTACGATCGTGCCTTATTAGGAAG
GCAACAGACGGGTCTGACATGGATTGGACGAACCACTGAATTGCCGCATTGCAGAGATATTGTATTTAAG
TGCCTAGCTCGATACATAAACGGGTCTCTCTGGTTAGACCAGATCTGAGCCTGGGAGCTCTCTGGCTAAC
TAGGGAACCCACTGCTTAAGCCTCAATAAAGCTTGCCTTGAGTGCTTCAAGTAGTGTGTGCCCGTCTGTT
GTGTGACTCTGGTAACTAGAGATCCCTCAGACCCTTTTAGTCAGTGTGGAAAATCTCTAGCAGTGGCGCC
CGAACAGGGACTTGAAAGCGAAAGGGAAACCAGAGGAGCTCTCTCGACGCAGGACTCGGCTTGCTGAAGC
GCGCACGGCAAGAGGCGAGGGGCGGCGACTGGTGAGTACGCCAAAAATTTTGACTAGCGGAGGCTAGAAG
GAGAGAGATGGGTGCGAGAGCGTCAGTATTAAGCGGGGGAGAATTAGATCGCGATGGGAAAAAATTCGGT
TAAGGCCAGGGGGAAAGAAAAAATATAAATTAAAACATATAGTATGGGCAAGCAGGGAGCTAGAACGATT
CGCAGTTAATCCTGGCCTGTTAGAAACATCAGAAGGCTGTAGACAAATACTGGGACAGCTACAACCATCC
CTTCAGACAGGATCAGAAGAACTTAGATCATTATATAATACAGTAGCAACCCTCTATTGTGTGCATCAAA
GGATAGAGATAAAAGACACCAAGGAAGCTTTAGACAAGATAGAGGAAGAGCAAAACAAAAGTAAGACCAC
CGCACAGCAAGCGGCCGCTGATCTTCAGACCTGGAGGAGGAGATATGAGGGACAATTGGAGAAGTGAATT
ATATAAATATAAAGTAGTAAAAATTGAACCATTAGGAGTAGCACCCACCAAGGCAAAGAGAAGAGTGGTG
CAGAGAGAAAAAAGAGCAGTGGGAATAGGAGCTTTGTTCCTTGGGTTCTTGGGAGCAGCAGGAAGCACTA
TGGGCGCAGCGTCAATGACGCTGACGGTACAGGCCAGACAATTATTGTCTGGTATAGTGCAGCAGCAGAA
CAATTTGCTGAGGGCTATTGAGGCGCAACAGCATCTGTTGCAACTCACAGTCTGGGGCATCAAGCAGCTC
CAGGCAAGAATCCTGGCTGTGGAAAGATACCTAAAGGATCAACAGCTCCTGGGGATTTGGGGTTGCTCTG
GAAAACTCATTTGCACCACTGCTGTGCCTTGGAATGCTAGTTGGAGTAATAAATCTCTGGAACAGATTTG
GAATCACACGACCTGGATGGAGTGGGACAGAGAAATTAACAATTACACAAGCTTAATACACTCCTTAATT
GAAGAATCGCAAAACCAGCAAGAAAAGAATGAACAAGAATTATTGGAATTAGATAAATGGGCAAGTTTGT
GGAATTGGTTTAACATAACAAATTGGCTGTGGTATATAAAATTATTCATAATGATAGTAGGAGGCTTGGT
AGGTTTAAGAATAGTTTTTGCTGTACTTTCTATAGTGAATAGAGTTAGGCAGGGATATTCACCATTATCG
TTTCAGACCCACCTCCCAACCCCGAGGGGACCCATGCATTGCATCTCAATTAGTCAGCAACCAGGTGTGG
AAAGTCCCCAGGCTCCCCAGCAGGCAGAAGTATGCAAAGCATGCGTCTCAATTAGTCAGCAACCATAGTC
CCGCCCCTAACTCCGCCCATCCCGCCCCTAACTCCGCCCAGTTCCGCCCATTCTCCGCCCCATGGCTGAC
TAATTTTTTTTATTTATGCAGAGGCCGAGGCCGCCTCGGCCTCTGAGCTATTCCAGAAGTAGTGAGGAGG
CTTTTTTGGAGGCCTAGGCTTTTGCAAAAAGCTTTCTAGAGGTACCACCGGAGCTTACCATGACCGAGTA
CAAGCCCACGGTGCGCCTCGCCACCCGCGACGACGTCCCCAGGGCCGTACGCACCCTCGCCGCCGCGTTC
GCCGACTACCCCGCCACGCGCCACACCGTCGATCCGGACCGCCACATCGAGCGGGTCACCGAGCTGCAAG
AACTCTTCCTCACGCGCGTCGGGCTCGACATCGGCAAGGTGTGGGTCGCGGACGACGGCGCCGCCGTGGC
GGTCTGGACCACGCCGGAGAGCGTCGAAGCGGGGGCGGTGTTCGCCGAGATCGGCCCGCGCATGGCCGAG
TTGAGCGGTTCCCGGCTGGCCGCGCAGCAACAGATGGAAGGCCTCCTGGCGCCGCACCGGCCCAAGGAGC
CCGCGTGGTTCCTGGCCACCGTCGGCGTCTCGCCCGACCACCAGGGCAAGGGTCTGGGCAGCGCCGTCGT
GCTCCCCGGAGTGGAGGCGGCCGAGCGCGCCGGGGTGCCCGCCTTCCTGGAGACCTCCGCGCCCCGCAAC
CTCCCCTTCTACGAGCGGCTCGGCTTCACCGTCACCGCCGACGTCGAGGTGCCCGAAGGACCGCGCACCT
GGTGCATGACCCGCAAGCCCGGTGCCAGTTAACGAATTCTAGATCTTGAGACAAATGGCAGTATTCATCC
ACAATTTTAAAAGAAAAGGGGGGATTGGGGGGTACAGTGCAGGGGAAAGAATAGTAGACATAATAGCAAC
AGACATACAAACTAAAGAATTACAAAAACAAATTACAAAAATTCAAAATTTTCGGGTTTATTACAGGGAC
AGCAGAGATCCACTTTGGCGCCGGCTCGAGGCCTGCAGGTGCAAAGATGGATAAAGTTTTAAACAGAGAG
GAATCTTTGCAGCTAATGGACCTTCTAGGTCTTGAAAGGAGTGGGAATTGGCTCCGGTGCCCGTCAGTGG
GCAGAGCGCACATCGCCCACAGTCCCCGAGAAGTTGGGGGGAGGGGTCGGCAATTGAACCGGTGCCTAGA
GAAGGTGGCGCGGGGTAAACTGGGAAAGTGATGTCGTGTACTGGCTCCGCCTTTTTCCCGAGGGTGGGGG
AGAACCGTATATAAGTGCAGTAGTCGCCGTGAACGTTCTTTTTCGCAACGGGTTTGCCGCCAGAACACAG
GTAAGTGCCGTGTGTGGTTCCCGCGGGCCTGGCCTCTTTACGGGTTATGGCCCTTGCGTGCCTTGAATTA
CTTCCACCTGGCTGCAGTACGTGATTCTTGATCCCGAGCTTCGGGTTGGAAGTGGGTGGGAGAGTTCGAG
GCCTTGCGCTTAAGGAGCCCCTTCGCCTCGTGCTTGAGTTGAGGCCTGGCCTGGGCGCTGGGGCCGCCGC
GTGCGAATCTGGTGGCACCTTCGCGCCTGTCTCGCTGCTTTCGATAAGTCTCTAGCCATTTAAAATTTTT
GATGACCTGCTGCGACGCTTTTTTTCTGGCAAGATAGTCTTGTAAATGCGGGCCAAGATCTGCACACTGG
TATTTCGGTTTTTGGGGCCGCGGGCGGCGACGGGGCCCGTGCGTCCCAGCGCACATGTTCGGCGAGGCGG
GGCCTGCGAGCGCGGCCACCGAGAATCGGACGGGGGTAGTCTCAAGCTGGCCGGCCTGCTCTGGTGCCTG
GCCTCGCGCCGCCGTGTATCGCCCCGCCCTGGGCGGCAAGGCTGGCCCGGTCGGCACCAGTTGCGTGAGC
GGAAAGATGGCCGCTTCCCGGCCCTGCTGCAGGGAGCTCAAAATGGAGGACGCGGCGCTCGGGAGAGCGG
GCGGGTGAGTCACCCACACAAAGGAAAAGGGCCTTTCCGTCCTCAGCCGTCGCTTCATGTGACTCCACGG
AGTACCGGGCGCCGTCCAGGCACCTCGATTAGTTCTCGAGCTTTTGGAGTACGTCGTCTTTAGGTTGGGG
GGAGGGGTTTTATGCGATGGAGTTTCCCCACACTGAGTGGGTGGAGACTGAAGTTAGGCCAGCTTGGCAC
TTGATGTAATTCTCCTTGGAATTTGCCCTTTTTGAGTTTGGATCTTGGTTCATTCTCAAGCCTCAGACAG
TGGTTCAAAGTTTTTTTCTTCCATTTCAGGTGTCGTGAGGCTAGCACCGCCACCATGGGCGACGCGGCCG
CAGATCCGCCCGGCCCCGCCCTGCCCTGTGAGTTCCTCCGGCCGGGCTGCGGGGCTCCGCTCAGTCCGGG
AGCGCAGCTGGGCCGCGGCGCTCCGACCTCCGCTTTCCCACCGCCCGCAGCTGAAGCACATCCCGCAGCC
CGGCGCGGACTCCGATCGCCGCAGTTGCCCTCTGGCGCCATGTCGCAGAACGGAGCGCCCGGGATGCAGG
AGGAGAGCCTGCAGGGCTCCTGGGTAGAACTGCACTTCAGCAATAATGGGAACGGGGGCAGCGTTCCAGC
CTCGGTTTCTATTTATAATGGAGACATGGAAAAAATACTGCTGGACGCACAGCATGAGTCTGGACGGAGT
AGCTCCAAGAGCTCTCACTGTGACAGCCCACCTCGCTCGCAGACACCACAAGATACCAACAGAGCTTCTG
AAACAGATACCCATAGCATTGGAGAGAAAAACAGCTCACAGTCTGAGGAAGATGATATTGAAAGAAGGAA
AGAAGTTGAAAGCATCTTGAAGAAAAACTCAGATTGGATATGGGATTGGTCAAGTCGGCCGGAAAATATT
CCCCCCAAGGAGTTCCTCTTTAAACACCCGAAGCGCACGGCCACCCTCAGCATGAGGAACACGAGCGTCA
TGAAGAAAGGGGGCATATTCTCTGCAGAATTTCTGAAAGTTTTCCTTCCATCTCTGCTGCTCTCTCATTT
GCTGGCCATCGGATTGGGGATCTATATTGGAAGGCGTCTGACAACCTCCACCAGCACCTTTTAGTAATGA
ACTAGTCCGTAACTTGAAAGTATTTCGATTTCTTGGCTTTATATATCTTGTGGAAAGGACGAAATCTCTG
CACCGGCCGGTCAACCACGCGTTAAGTCGACAATCAACCTCTGGATTACAAAATTTGTGAAAGATTGACT
GGTATTCTTAACTATGTTGCTCCTTTTACGCTATGTGGATACGCTGCTTTAATGCCTTTGTATCATGCTA
TTGCTTCCCGTATGGCTTTCATTTTCTCCTCCTTGTATAAATCCTGGTTGCTGTCTCTTTATGAGGAGTT
GTGGCCCGTTGTCAGGCAACGTGGCGTGGTGTGCACTGTGTTTGCTGACGCAACCCCCACTGGTTGGGGC
ATTGCCACCACCTGTCAGCTCCTTTCCGGGACTTTCGCTTTCCCCCTCCCTATTGCCACGGCGGAACTCA
TCGCCGCCTGCCTTGCCCGCTGCTGGACAGGGGCTCGGCTGTTGGGCACTGACAATTCCGTGGTGTTGTC
GGGGAAATCATCGTCCTTTCCTTGGCTGCTCGCCTGTGTTGCCACCTGGATTCTGCGCGGGACGTCCTTC
TGCTACGTCCCTTCGGCCCTCAATCCAGCGGACCTTCCTTCCCGCGGCCTGCTGCCGGCTCTGCGGCCTC
TTCCGCGTCTTCGCCTTCGCCCTCAGACGAGTCGGATCTCCCTTTGGGCCGCCTCCCCGCGTCGACTTTA
AGACCAATGACTTACAAGGCAGCTGTAGATCTTAGCCACTTTTTAAAAGAAAAGGGGGGACTGGAAGGGC
TAATTCACTCCCAACGAAGACAAGATCTGCTTTTTGCTTGTACTGGGTCTCTCTGGTTAGACCAGATCTG
AGCCTGGGAGCTCTCTGGCTAACTAGGGAACCCACTGCTTAAGCCTCAATAAAGCTTGCCTTGAGTGCTT
CAAGTAGTGTGTGCCCGTCTGTTGTGTGACTCTGGTAACTAGAGATCCCTCAGACCCTTTTAGTCAGTGT
GGAAAATCTCTAGCAGTACGTATAGTAGTTCATGTCATCTTATTATTCAGTATTTATAACTTGCAAAGAA
ATGAATATCAGAGAGTGAGAGGAACTTGTTTATTGCAGCTTATAATGGTTACAAATAAAGCAATAGCATC
ACAAATTTCACAAATAAAGCATTTTTTTCACTGCATTCTAGTTGTGGTTTGTCCAAACTCATCAATGTAT
CTTATCATGTCTGGCTCTAGCTATCCCGCCCCTAACTCCGCCCATCCCGCCCCTAACTCCGCCCAGTTCC
GCCCATTCTCCGCCCCATGGCTGACTAATTTTTTTTATTTATGCAGAGGCCGAGGCCGCCTCGGCCTCTG
AGCTATTCCAGAAGTAGTGAGGAGGCTTTTTTGGAGGCCTAGGGACGTACCCAATTCGCCCTATAGTGAG
TCGTATTACGCGCGCTCACTGGCCGTCGTTTTACAACGTCGTGACTGGGAAAACCCTGGCGTTACCCAAC
TTAATCGCCTTGCAGCACATCCCCCTTTCGCCAGCTGGCGTAATAGCGAAGAGGCCCGCACCGATCGCCC
TTCCCAACAGTTGCGCAGCCTGAATGGCGAATGGG
[124 nt withheld, positions 6476-6599]
C
[91 nt withheld, positions 6601-6691]
A
[49 nt withheld, positions 6693-6741]
CCTTTGACGTTGGAGTCCACGTTCTTT
[37 nt withheld, positions 6769-6805]
ACCCTATCTCGGTCTATTCTTTTGATTTATAAGGGATTTTGCCGATTTCGGCCTATTGGTTAAAAAATGA
GCTGATTTAACAAAAATTTAACGCGAATTTTAACAAAATATTAACGCTTACAATTTAGGTGGCACTTTTC
GGGGAAATGTGCGCGGAACCCCTATTTGTTTATTTTTCTAAATACATTCAAATATGTATCCGCTCATGAG
ACAATAACCCTGATAAATGCTTCAATAATATTGAAAAAGGAAGAGTATGAGTATTCAACATTTCCGTGTC
GCCCTTATTCCCTTTTTTGCGGCATTTTGCCTTCCTGTTTTTGCTCACCCAGAAACGCTGGTGAAAGTAA
AAGATGCTGAAGATCAGTTGGGTGCACGAGTGGGTTACATCGAACTGGATCTCAACAGCGGTAAGATCCT
TGAGAGTTTTCGCCCCGAAGAACGTTTTCCAATGATGAGCACTTTTAAAGTTCTGCTATGTGGCGCGGTA
TTATCCCGTATTGACGCCGGGCAAGAGCAACTCGGTCGCCGCATACACTATTCTCAGAATGACTTGGTTG
AGTACTCACCAGTCACAGAAAAGCATCTTACGGATGGCATGACAGTAAGAGAATTATGCAGTGCTGCCAT
AACCATGAGTGATAACACTGCGGCCAACTTACTTCTGACAACGATCGGAGGACCGAAGGAGCTAACCGCT
TTTTTGCACAACATGGGGGATCATGTAACTCGCCTTGATCGTTGGGAACCGGAGCTGAATGAAGCCATAC
CAAACGACGAGCGTGACACCACGATGCCTGTAGCAATGGCAACAACGTTGCGCAAACTATTAACTGGCGA
ACTACTTACTCTAGCTTCCCGGCAACAATTAATAGACTGGATGGAGGCGGATAAAGTTGCAGGACCACTT
CTGCGCTCGGCCCTTCCGGCTGGCTGGTTTATTGCTGATAAATCTGGAGCCGGTGAGCGTGGGTCTCGCG
GTATCATTGCAGCACTGGGGCCAGATGGTAAGCCCTCCCGTATCGTAGTTATCTACACGACGGGGAGTCA
GGCAACTATGGATGAACGAAATAGACAGATCGCTGAGATAGGTGCCTCACTGATTAAGCATTGGTAACTG
TCAGACCAAGTTTACTCATATATACTTTAGATTGATTTAAAACTTCATTTTTAATTTAAAAGGATCTAGG
TGAAGATCCTTTTTGATAATCTCATGACCAAAATCCCTTAACGTGAGTTTTCGTTCCACTGAGCGTCAGA
CCCCGTAGAAAAGATCAAAGGATCTTCTTGAGATCCTTTTTTTCTGCGCGTAATCTGCTGCTTGCAAACA
AAAAAACCACCGCTACCAGCGGTGGTTTGTTTGCCGGATCAAGAGCTACCAACTCTTTTTCCGAAGGTAA
CTGGCTTCAGCAGAGCGCAGATACCAAATACTGTTCTTCTAGTGTAGCCGTAGTTAGGCCACCACTTCAA
GAACTCTGTAGCACCGCCTACATACCTCGCTCTGCTAATCCTGTTACCAGTGGCTGCTGCCAGTGGCGAT
AAGTCGTGTCTTACCGGGTTGGACTCAAGACGATAGTTACCGGATAAGGCGCAGCGGTCGGGCTGAACGG
GGGGTTCGTGCACACAGCCCAGCTTGGAGCGAACGACCTACACCGAACTGAGATACCTACAGCGTGAGCT
ATGAGAAAGCGCCACGCTTCCCGAAGGGAGAAAGGCGGACAGGTATCCGGTAAGCGGCAGGGTCGGAACA
GGAGAGCGCACGAGGGAGCTTCCAGGGGGAAACGCCTGGTATCTTTATAGTCCTGTCGGGTTTCGCCACC
TCTGACTTGAGCGTCGATTTTTGTGATGCTCGTCAGGGGGGCGGAGCCTATGGAAAAACGCCAGCAACGC
GGCCTTTTTACGGTTCCTGGCCTTTTGCTGGCCTTTTGCTCACATGTTCTTTCCTGCGTTATCCCCTGAT
TCTGTGGATAACCGTATTACCGCCTTTGAGTGAGCTGATACCGCTCGCCGCAGCCGAACGACCGAGCGCA
GCGAGTCAGTGAGCGAGGAAGCGGAAGAGCGCCCAATACGCAAACCGCCTCTCCCCGCGCGTTGGCCGAT
TCATTAATGCAGCTGGCACGACAGGTTTCCCGACTGGAAAGCGGGCAGTGAGCGCAACGCAATTAATGTG
AGTTAGCTCACTCATTAGGCACCCCAGGCTTTACACTTTATGCTTCCGGCTCGTATGTTGTGTGGAATTG
TGAGCGGATAACAATTTCACACAGGAAACAGCTATGACCATGATTACGCCAAGCGCGCAATTAACCCTCA
CTAAAGGGAACAAAAGCTGGAGCTGCAAGC
