>Addgene plasmid #141857 | TFORF1638 | depositor partial sequence | sequence record 277708 | Insert
ACCGCCACCATGGGCGACGCGGCCGCAGATCCGCCCGGCCCCGCCCTGCCCTGTGAGTTCCTCCGGCCGG
GCTGCGGGGCTCCGCTCAGTCCGGGAGCGCAGCTGGGCCGCGGCGCTCCGACCTCCGCTTTCCCACCGCC
CGCAGCTGAAGCACATCCCGCAGCCCGGCGCGGACTCCGATCGCCGCAGTTGCCCTCTGGCGCCATGTCG
CAGAACGGAGCGCCCGGGATGCAGGAGGAGAGCCTGCAGGGCTCCTGGGTAGAACTGCACTTCAGCAATA
ATGGGAACGGGGGCAGCGTTCCAGCCTCGGTTTCTATTTATAATGGAGACATGGAAAAAATACTGCTGGA
CGCACAGCATGAGTCTGGACGGAGTAGCTCCAAGAGCTCTCACTGTGACAGCCCACCTCGCTCGCAGACA
CCACAAGATACCAACAGAGCTTCTGAAACAGATACCCATAGCATTGGAGAGAAAAACAGCTCACAGTCTG
AGGAAGATGATATTGAAAGAAGGAAAGAAGTTGAAAGCATCTTGAAGAAAAACTCAGATTGGATATGGGA
TTGGTCAAGTCGGCCGGAAAATATTCCCCCCAAGGAGTTCCTCTTTAAACACCCGAAGCGCACGGCCACC
CTCAGCATGAGGAACACGAGCGTCATGAAGAAAGGGGGCATATTCTCTGCAGAATTTCTGAAAGTTTTCC
TTCCATCTCTGCTGCTCTCTCATTTGCTGGCCATCGGATTGGGGATCTATATTGGAAGGCGTCTGACAAC
CTCCACCAGCACCTTTTAGTAATGAACTAGTCCGTAACTTGAAAGTATTTCGATTTCTTGGCTTTATATA
TCTTGTGGAAAGGACGAAATCTCTGCACCGGCCGGTCAACC
