>Addgene plasmid #141857 | TFORF1638 | depositor partial sequence | sequence record 277709 | Barcode
AATCTCTGCACCGGCCGGTCAACC
